>Addgene plasmid #55414 | mCerulean3-Dectin1A-N-10 | addgene full sequence | sequence record 215289 | Addgene NGS Result
CATGTTCTTTCCTGCGTTATCCCCTGATTCTGTGGATAACCGTATTACCGCCATGCATTAGTTATTAATA
GTAATCAATTACGGGGTCATTAGTTCATAGCCCATATATGGAGTTCCGCGTTACATAACTTACGGTAAAT
GGCCCGCCTGGCTGACCGCCCAACGACCCCCGCCCATTGACGTCAATAATGACGTATGTTCCCATAGTAA
CGCCAATAGGGACTTTCCATTGACGTCAATGGGTGGAGTATTTACGGTAAACTGCCCACTTGGCAGTACA
TCAAGTGTATCATATGCCAAGTACGCCCCCTATTGACGTCAATGACGGTAAATGGCCCGCCTGGCATTAT
GCCCAGTACATGACCTTATGGGACTTTCCTACTTGGCAGTACATCTACGTATTAGTCATCGCTATTACCA
TGGTGATGCGGTTTTGGCAGTACATCAATGGGCGTGGATAGCGGTTTGACTCACGGGGATTTCCAAGTCT
CCACCCCATTGACGTCAATGGGAGTTTGTTTTGGCACCAAAATCAACGGGACTTTCCAAAATGTCGTAAC
AACTCCGCCCCATTGACGCAAATGGGCGGTAGGCGTGTACGGTGGGAGGTCTATATAAGCAGAGCTGGTT
TAGTGAACCGTCAGATCCGCTAGCGCCACCATGGAATATCATCCTGATTTAGAAAATTTGGATGAAGATG
GATATACTCAATTACACTTCGACTCTCAAAGCAATACCAGGATAGCTGTTGTTTCAGAGAAAGGATCGTG
TGCTGCATCTCCTCCTTGGCGCCTCATTGCTGTAATTTTGGGAATCCTATGCTTGGTAATACTGGTGATA
GCTGTGGTCCTGGGTACCATGGCTATTTGGAGATCCAATTCAGGAAGCAACACATTGGAGAATGGCTACT
TTCTATCAAGAAATAAAGAGAACCACAGTCAACCCACACAATCATCTTTAGAAGACAGTGTGACTCCTAC
CAAAGCTGTCAAAACCACAGGGGTTCTTTCCAGCCCTTGTCCTCCTAATTGGATTATATATGAGAAGAGC
TGTTATCTATTCAGCATGTCACTAAATTCCTGGGATGGAAGTAAAAGACAATGCTGGCAACTGGGCTCTA
ATCTCCTAAAGATAGACAGCTCAAATGAATTGGGATTTATAGTAAAACAAGTGTCTTCCCAACCTGATAA
TTCATTTTGGATAGGCCTTTCTCGGCCCCAGACTGAAGTACCATGGCTCTGGGAGGATGGATCAACATTC
TCTTCTAACTTATTTCAGATCAGAACCACAGCTACCCAAGAAAACCCATCTCCAAATTGTGTATGGATTC
ACGTGTCAGTCATTTATGACCAACTGTGTAGTGTGCCCTCATATAGTATTTGTGAGAAGAAGTTTTCAAT
GAGCTCCGGAGGGGATCCACCGGTCGCCACCATGGTGAGCAAGGGCGAGGAGCTGTTCACCGGGGTGGTG
CCCATCCTGGTCGAGCTGGACGGCGACGTAAACGGCCACAAGTTCAGCGTGTCCGGCGAGGGCGAGGGCG
ATGCCACCTACGGCAAGCTGACCCTGAAGTTCATCTGCACCACCGGCAAGCTGCCCGTGCCCTGGCCCAC
CCTCGTGACCACCCTGAGCTGGGGCGTGCAGTGCTTCGCCCGCTACCCCGACCACATGAAGCAGCACGAC
TTCTTCAAGTCCGCCATGCCCGAAGGCTACGTCCAGGAGCGCACCATCTTCTTCAAGGACGACGGCAACT
ACAAGACCCGCGCCGAGGTGAAGTTCGAGGGCGACACCCTGGTGAACCGCATCGAGCTGAAGGGCATCGA
CTTCAAGGAGGACGGCAACATCCTGGGGCACAAGCTGGAGTACAACGCCATCCACGGCAACGTCTATATC
ACCGCCGACAAGCAGAAGAACGGCATCAAGGCCAACTTCGGCCTCAACTGCAACATCGAGGACGGCAGCG
TGCAGCTCGCCGACCACTACCAGCAGAACACCCCCATCGGCGACGGCCCCGTGCTGCTGCCCGACAACCA
CTACCTGAGCACCCAGTCCAAGCTGAGCAAAGACCCCAACGAGAAGCGCGATCACATGGTCCTGCTGGAG
TTCGTGACCGCCGCCGGGATCACTCTCGGCATGGACGAGCTGTACAAGTAAAGCGGCCGCGACTCTAGAT
CATAATCAGCCATACCACATTTGTAGAGGTTTTACTTGCTTTAAAAAACCTCCCACACCTCCCCCTGAAC
CTGAAACATAAAATGAATGCAATTGTTGTTGTTAACTTGTTTATTGCAGCTTATAATGGTTACAAATAAA
GCAATAGCATCACAAATTTCACAAATAAAGCATTTTTTTCACTGCATTCTAGTTGTGGTTTGTCCAAACT
CATCAATGTATCTTAAGGCGTAAATTGTAAGCGTTAATATTTTGTTAAAATTCGCGTTAAATTTTTGTTA
AATCAGCTCATTTTTTAACCAATAGGCCGAAATCGGCAAAATCCCTTATAAATCAAAAGAATAGACCGAG
ATAGGGT
[37 nt withheld, positions 2528-2564]
AAAGAACGTGGACTCCAACGTCAAAGG
[49 nt withheld, positions 2592-2640]
T
[91 nt withheld, positions 2642-2732]
G
[124 nt withheld, positions 2734-2857]
CAGGTGGCACTTTTCGGGGAAATGTGCGCGGAACCCCTATTTGTTTATTTTTCTAAATACATTCAAATAT
GTATCCGCTCATGAGACAATAACCCTGATAAATGCTTCAATAATATTGAAAAAGGAAGAGTCCTGAGGCG
GAAAGAACCAGCTGTGGAATGTGTGTCAGTTAGGGTGTGGAAAGTCCCCAGGCTCCCCAGCAGGCAGAAG
TATGCAAAGCATGCATCTCAATTAGTCAGCAACCAGGTGTGGAAAGTCCCCAGGCTCCCCAGCAGGCAGA
AGTATGCAAAGCATGCATCTCAATTAGTCAGCAACCATAGTCCCGCCCCTAACTCCGCCCATCCCGCCCC
TAACTCCGCCCAGTTCCGCCCATTCTCCGCCCCATGGCTGACTAATTTTTTTTATTTATGCAGAGGCCGA
GGCCGCCTCGGCCTCTGAGCTATTCCAGAAGTAGTGAGGAGGCTTTTTTGGAGGCCTAGGCTTTTGCAAA
GATCGATCAAGAGACAGGATGAGGATCGTTTCGCATGATTGAACAAGATGGATTGCACGCAGGTTCTCCG
GCCGCTTGGGTGGAGAGGCTATTCGGCTATGACTGGGCACAACAGACAATCGGCTGCTCTGATGCCGCCG
TGTTCCGGCTGTCAGCGCAGGGGCGCCCGGTTCTTTTTGTCAAGACCGACCTGTCCGGTGCCCTGAATGA
ACTGCAAGACGAGGCAGCGCGGCTATCGTGGCTGGCCACGACGGGCGTTCCTTGCGCAGCTGTGCTCGAC
GTTGTCACTGAAGCGGGAAGGGACTGGCTGCTATTGGGCGAAGTGCCGGGGCAGGATCTCCTGTCATCTC
ACCTTGCTCCTGCCGAGAAAGTATCCATCATGGCTGATGCAATGCGGCGGCTGCATACGCTTGATCCGGC
TACCTGCCCATTCGACCACCAAGCGAAACATCGCATCGAGCGAGCACGTACTCGGATGGAAGCCGGTCTT
GTCGATCAGGATGATCTGGACGAAGAGCATCAGGGGCTCGCGCCAGCCGAACTGTTCGCCAGGCTCAAGG
CGAGCATGCCCGACGGCGAGGATCTCGTCGTGACCCATGGCGATGCCTGCTTGCCGAATATCATGGTGGA
AAATGGCCGCTTTTCTGGATTCATCGACTGTGGCCGGCTGGGTGTGGCGGACCGCTATCAGGACATAGCG
TTGGCTACCCGTGATATTGCTGAAGAGCTTGGCGGCGAATGGGCTGACCGCTTCCTCGTGCTTTACGGTA
TCGCCGCTCCCGATTCGCAGCGCATCGCCTTCTATCGCCTTCTTGACGAGTTCTTCTGAGCGGGACTCTG
GGGTTCGAAATGACCGACCAAGCGACGCCCAACCTGCCATCACGAGATTTCGATTCCACCGCCGCCTTCT
ATGAAAGGTTGGGCTTCGGAATCGTTTTCCGGGACGCCGGCTGGATGATCCTCCAGCGCGGGGATCTCAT
GCTGGAGTTCTTCGCCCACCCTAGGGGGAGGCTAACTGAAACACGGAAGGAGACAATACCGGAAGGAACC
CGCGCTATGACGGCAATAAAAAGACAGAATAAAACGCACGGTGTTGGGTCGTTTGTTCATAAACGCGGGG
TTCGGTCCCAGGGCTGGCACTCTGTCGATACCCCACCGAGACCCCATTGGGGCCAATACGCCCGCGTTTC
TTCCTTTTCCCCACCCCACCCCCCAAGTTCGGGTGAAGGCCCAGGGCTCGCAGCCAACGTCGGGGCGGCA
GGCCCTGCCATAGCCTCAGGTTACTCATATATACTTTAGATTGATTTAAAACTTCATTTTTAATTTAAAA
GGATCTAGGTGAAGATCCTTTTTGATAATCTCATGACCAAAATCCCTTAACGTGAGTTTTCGTTCCACTG
AGCGTCAGACCCCGTAGAAAAGATCAAAGGATCTTCTTGAGATCCTTTTTTTCTGCGCGTAATCTGCTGC
TTGCAAACAAAAAAACCACCGCTACCAGCGGTGGTTTGTTTGCCGGATCAAGAGCTACCAACTCTTTTTC
CGAAGGTAACTGGCTTCAGCAGAGCGCAGATACCAAATACTGTTCTTCTAGTGTAGCCGTAGTTAGGCCA
CCACTTCAAGAACTCTGTAGCACCGCCTACATACCTCGCTCTGCTAATCCTGTTACCAGTGGCTGCTGCC
AGTGGCGATAAGTCGTGTCTTACCGGGTTGGACTCAAGACGATAGTTACCGGATAAGGCGCAGCGGTCGG
GCTGAACGGGGGGTTCGTGCACACAGCCCAGCTTGGAGCGAACGACCTACACCGAACTGAGATACCTACA
GCGTGAGCTATGAGAAAGCGCCACGCTTCCCGAAGGGAGAAAGGCGGACAGGTATCCGGTAAGCGGCAGG
GTCGGAACAGGAGAGCGCACGAGGGAGCTTCCAGGGGGAAACGCCTGGTATCTTTATAGTCCTGTCGGGT
TTCGCCACCTCTGACTTGAGCGTCGATTTTTGTGATGCTCGTCAGGGGGGCGGAGCCTATGGAAAAACGC
CAGCAACGCGGCCTTTTTACGGTTCCTGGCCTTTTGCTGGCCTTTTGCTCA
Features (pLannotate 1.2.2; 15 found; start..end, strand, type, name):
      1..51      +  rep_origin     RSF ori (fragment): Plasmids containing the RSF 1030 origin of replication can be propagated in E. coli cells that contain additional plasmids with compatible origins.
    119..422     +  enhancer       CMV enhancer: human cytomegalovirus immediate early enhancer
    423..626     +  promoter       CMV promoter: human cytomegalovirus (CMV) immediate early promoter
    661..1401    +  CDS            CLEC7A: CLC7A_HUMAN - Also known as BGR, CLECSF12, DECTIN1 From Homo sapiens (Human).
   1432..2148    +  CDS            mCerulean3: mCerulean3 is a basic (constitutively fluorescent) cyan fluorescent protein published in 2011, derived from Aequorea victoria. It is reported to be a somewhat slowly-maturing monomer with very low acid sensitivity.
   2168..2251    +  CDS            large T antigen (fragment): large T antigen from SV40 (simian virus 40)
   2274..2395    +  polyA_signal   SV40 poly(A) signal: SV40 polyadenylation signal
   2429..2857    -  rep_origin     f1 ori (sequence partly withheld): f1 bacteriophage origin of replication; arrow indicates direction of (+) strand synthesis
   2884..2988    +  promoter       AmpR promoter: bla
   2990..3347    +  promoter       SV40 promoter: SV40 enhancer and early promoter
   3382..4176    +  CDS            NeoR/KanR: aminoglycoside phosphotransferase from Tn5; aph(3')-II (or nptII); confers resistance to neomycin, kanamycin, and G418 (Geneticin®)
   4197..4349    +  CDS            ble (fragment): BLE_KLEPN - Experimental evidence at protein level: Swiss-Prot protein existence level 1. Binding protein with a strong affinity to the bleomycin family of antibiotics. Binds to CL990; an antimitotic-antibiotic compound. From Klebsiella pneumoniae.
   4408..4455    +  polyA_signal   HSV TK poly(A) signal: herpes simplex virus thymidine kinase polyadenylation signal (Cole and Stacy, 1985)
   4546..4562    -  polyA_signal   bGH poly(A) signal (fragment): bovine growth hormone polyadenylation signal
   4784..5372    +  rep_origin     ori: high-copy-number ColE1/pMB1/pBR322/pUC origin of replication
