[The description below was written by a language model from this plasmid's Addgene catalogue record and pLannotate feature annotations shown in this document.]
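Description:
mCerulean3-Dectin1A-N-10 is a mammalian expression plasmid built on the mCerulean3-N1 backbone, an N1-style fluorescent protein fusion vector. It encodes human Dectin-1 isoform A (gene CLEC7A, a C-type lectin receptor) joined in frame to the cyan fluorescent protein mCerulean3. The sequenced record is about 5.4 kb. Expression is driven by the human cytomegalovirus immediate-early enhancer and promoter. The CLEC7A coding sequence comes first, followed by a short linker region (the "10" in the name probably refers to linker length, though the record does not say so explicitly) and then mCerulean3, so the fluorophore sits at the C terminus of the receptor. An SV40 polyadenylation signal terminates the transcript.

The plasmid replicates in E. coli at high copy from a ColE1/pUC-type origin, and it also carries an f1 phage origin that allows single-stranded DNA production. A single NeoR/KanR (Tn5 aminoglycoside phosphotransferase) gene serves both hosts. A bacterial promoter upstream of it gives kanamycin resistance in E. coli, while the SV40 early promoter and HSV TK poly(A) signal allow G418 selection of stably transfected mammalian cells. The small annotated fragments (RSF ori, large T antigen, ble, bGH poly(A)) are partial matches, most likely backbone remnants or annotation artefacts rather than functional elements.

The construct is catalogued as a membrane localization marker, with excitation at 433 nm and emission at 475 nm. It is used to visualise Dectin-1 at cellular membranes by live-cell fluorescence imaging. It belongs to a set of fusions associated with the description of mCerulean3 as a brighter cerulean variant with reduced reversible photoswitching.
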