Addgene plasmid #55414: mCerulean3-Dectin1A-N-10
Purpose: Localization: Membrane, Excitation: 433, Emission: 475
Depositing lab: Michael Davidson. Depositing organization: Florida State University, Tallahassee. Publication: An improved cerulean fluorescent protein with enhanced brightness and reduced reversible photoswitching. Markwardt ML, Kremers GJ, Kraft CA, Ray K, Cranfill PJ, Wilson KA, Day RN, Wachter RM, Davidson MW, Rizzo MA. PLoS One. 2011 . 6(3):e17896. 10.1371/journal.pone.0017896 PubMed 21479270.
Backbone
  Vector backbone: mCerulean3-N1
  Backbone size w/o insert (bp): 4750
  Vector type: Mammalian Expression
  Selectable markers: Neomycin (select with G418)
Growth in bacteria
  Bacterial resistance: Kanamycin, 50 μg/mL
  Growth temperature: 37°C
  Growth strain: DH5alpha
  Copy number: High Copy
Gene/Insert
  Gene/Insert name: Dectin1A (alt name: NP_922938.1)
  Species: H. sapiens (human)
  Entrez Gene: CLEC7A (a.k.a. BGR, CANDF4, CD369, CLECSF12, DECTIN1, SCARE2)
  Promoter: CMV
  Tag / fusion protein: mCerulean3 (C terminal on backbone)
  Cloning method: Unknown
  Sequencing primers: 5′ CMV-F; 3′ SV40pA-R
Terms and licenses: Academic/Nonprofit Terms; Industry Terms: Not Available to Industry
Depositor comments: . Excitation = 433; Emission = 475
How to cite: mCerulean3-Dectin1A-N-10 was a gift from Michael Davidson (Addgene plasmid # 55414 ; http://n2t.net/addgene:55414 ; RRID:Addgene_55414)
