>Addgene plasmid #55414 | mCerulean3-Dectin1A-N-10 | depositor partial sequence | sequence record 85820 | insert sequence
GACGTCAGATCCGCTAGCGCCACCATGGAATATCATCCTGATTTAGAAAATTTGGATGAAGATGGATATA
CTCAATTACACTTCGACTCTCAAAGCAATACCAGGATAGCTGTTGTTTCAGAGAAAGGATCGTGTGCTGC
ATCTCCTCCTTGGCGCCTCATTGCTGTAATTTTGGGAATCCTATGCTTGGTAATACTGGTGATAGCTGTG
GTCCTGGGTACCATGGCTATTTGGAGATCCAATTCAGGAAGCAACACATTGGAGAATGGCTACTTTCTAT
CAAGAAATAAAGAGAACCACAGTCAACCCACACAATCATCTTTAGAAGACAGTGTGACTCCTACCAAAGC
TGTCAAAACCACAGGGGTTCTTTCCAGCCCTTGTCCTCCTAATTGGATTATATATGAGAAGAGCTGTTAT
CTATTCAGCATGTCACTAAATTCCTGGGATGGAAGTAAAAGACAATGCTGGCAACTGGGCTCTAATCTCC
TAAAGATAGACAGCTCAAATGAATTGGGATTTATAGTAAAACAAGTGTCTTCCCAACCTGATAATTCATT
TTGGATAGGCCTTTCTCGGCCCCAGACTGAAGTACCATGGCTCTGGGAGGATGGATCAACATTCTCTTCT
AACTTATTTCAGATCAGAACCACAGCTACCCAAGAAAACCCATCTCCAAATTGTGTATGGATTCACGTGT
CAGTCATTTATGACCAACTGTGTAGTGTGCCCTCATATAGTATTTGTGAGAAGAAGTTTTCAATGAGCTC
CGGAGGGGATCCACCGGTCGCCACCATGGTGAGCAAGGGCGAGGAGCTGTTCACCGGGGTGGTGCCCATC
CTGGTCGAGCTGGACGGCGACGTAAACGGCCACAAGTTCAGCGTGTCCGGCGAGGGCGAGGGCGATGCCA
CCTACGGCAAGCTGACCCTGAAGTTCATCTGCACCACCGGCAAGCTGCCCGTGCCCTGGCCCACCCTCGT
GACCACCCTGAGCTGGGGCGTGCAGTGCTTCGCCCGCTACCCCGACCACATGAAGCAGCACGACTTCTTC
AAGTCCGCCATGCCCGAAGGCTACGTCCAGGAGCGCACCATCTTCTTCAAGGACGACGGCAACTACAAGA
CCCGCGCCGAGGTGAAGTTCGAGGGCGACACCCTGGTGAACCGCATCGAGCTGAAGGGCATCGACTTCAA
GGAGGACGGCAACATCCTGGGGCACAAGCTGGAGTACAACGCCATCCACGGCAACGTCTATATCACCGCC
GACAAGCAGAAGAACGGCATCAAGGCCAACTTCGGCCTCAACTGCAACATCGAGGACGGCAGCGTGCAGC
TCGCCGACCACTACCAGCAGAACACCCCCATCGGCGACGGCCCCGTGCTGCTGCCCGACAACCACTACCT
GAGCACCCAGTCCAAGCTGAGCAAAGACCCCAACGAGAAGCGCGATCACATGGTCCTGCTGGAGTTCGTG
ACCGCCGCCGGGATCACTCTCGGCATGGACGAGCTGTACAAGTAAAGCGGCCGCGACTCTAGATCATAAT
CAGCCATACCACATTT
